Addgene plasmid #73142: pET24_BD3179
Purpose: Expresses in E.coli B. bacteriovorus Bd3179
Depositing lab: Sandra Gabelli. Depositing organization: Johns Hopkins University and School of Medicine. Publication: Structural and Enzymatic Characterization of a Nucleoside Diphosphate Sugar Hydrolase from Bdellovibrio bacteriovorus. de la Peña AH, Suarez A, Duong-Ly KC, Schoeffield AJ, Pizarro-Dupuy MA, Zarr M, Pineiro SA, Amzel LM, Gabelli SB. PLoS One. 2015 Nov 2;10(11):e0141716. doi: 10.1371/journal.pone.0141716. eCollection 2015. PubMed 26524597.
Backbone
  Vector backbone: pET24
  Backbone manufacturer: Novagen
  Vector type: Bacterial Expression
Growth in bacteria
  Bacterial resistance: Kanamycin, 50 μg/mL
  Growth temperature: 37°C
  Growth strain: DH5alpha
  Growth instructions: BL21 (DE3) cells were transformed with a pET24a (Novagen, Madison WI) plasmid containing the Bdellovibrio bacteriovorus Bd3179 gene. Cells were grown at 37°C from a single colony inoculum in LB media supplemented with Kanamycin. Bd-NDPSase expression was induced at an OD600 of 0.7 with 100 μM IPTG. Cells were grown for three to five hours, centrifuged, pelleted, and frozen at -80°C.
  Copy number: Low Copy
Gene/Insert
  Gene/Insert name: Bd3179 (alt names: Q6MIH8 UNIPROT, NUDF; CAE80935; CAE80935; Bd3179.)
  Species: Bdellovibrio bacteriovorus HD 100
  GenBank ID: NC_005363
Terms and licenses: Academic/Nonprofit Terms; Industry Terms: Not Available to Industry
Depositor comments: The cell pellet was thawed, resuspended in 80 ml TE buffer (50 mM Tris-HCl pH 7.5, 1 mM EDTA), and lysed with a microfluidizer 2x at 75 psi. The cell lysate was clarified by centrifugation for 30 minutes at 11,500 rpm using TE buffer at 0, 30, and 60% (w/v) ammonium sulfate concentrations. The pellet from the last clarification step was resuspended in TE buffer at a 60% (w/v) ammonium sulfate concentration, filtered with a Corning PES 0.20 μm filter, and loaded on a hydrophobic interaction column (Phenyl FF HiPrep 16/10, GE Healthcare) equilibrated in resuspension buffer. Bound protein was eluted with a TE buffer gradient. Fractions containing protein were dialyzed at 4°C 2x against 2 L of 50 mM Tris-HCl pH 8.6, 1 mM EDTA buffer overnight in 3500 Da dialysis tubing (SnakeSkin, Thermo Scientific), and loaded onto an anion exchange column (Resource Q, GE Healthcare). The protein was loaded with 50 mM Tris-HCL pH 8.6, 1 mM EDTA (Buffer A) and eluted with a 50 mM Tris-HCl pH 8.5, 1 mM EDTA and 1 M NaCl (Buffer B) gradient. The structure was determined by xray crystallography and deposited in the PDB 5C7Q, 5C7T, 5C8L
How to cite: pET24_BD3179 was a gift from Sandra Gabelli (Addgene plasmid # 73142 ; http://n2t.net/addgene:73142 ; RRID:Addgene_73142)
