[The description below was written by a language model from this plasmid's Addgene catalogue record.]
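Description:
pET24_BD3179 is a bacterial expression plasmid built on the Novagen pET24 backbone (the depositor notes specify pET24a) that carries the Bd3179 gene from the predatory bacterium Bdellovibrio bacteriovorus HD100. It is selected with kanamycin, is listed as low copy, and is propagated in a cloning strain such as DH5alpha. No feature table accompanies the record, so the promoter, cloning sites and exact insert boundaries are not explicitly documented. pET24-series vectors generally place the insert under a T7 promoter with a lac operator, and this fits the depositor's use of BL21(DE3) cells, which supply T7 RNA polymerase, together with IPTG induction.

The insert, also annotated as NudF, encodes the enzyme the depositors call Bd-NDPSase, a nucleoside diphosphate sugar hydrolase. The record does not list any fusion tag. The purification outlined by the depositor relies on ammonium sulfate fractionation, hydrophobic interaction chromatography and anion exchange rather than affinity capture, which suggests the protein may be produced untagged, although pET24 vectors offer an optional C-terminal His tag and the record does not settle whether it is in frame here.

The construct was made to overproduce recombinant Bd3179 in E. coli for enzymatic and structural characterization, and the purified protein was used to solve X-ray crystal structures that were deposited in the Protein Data Bank. It is therefore suited to producing this hydrolase for biochemical assays, crystallography or mutagenesis studies.
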