>Addgene plasmid #73142 | pET24_BD3179 | depositor partial sequence | sequence record 134527 | NC_005363.1  nudF >gi|42521650:c3100364-3099816 Bdellovibrio bacteriovorus complete genome, strain HD100
ATGAAGCATTTGGAAGAAAAGACGCTGTCCACGCGTCAGATTTTTAAAGGACGATACCTCAAAATTGAAC
AGGATCAGGTGCAGGCTCCCGACGGGCGCACCTACACCCGTGAGTACATTCTGCATCCCGGCGCCGCGAT
GATGATTCCGCTTTTGCCAAATGGGAATGTGGTGATGATTCATCAGTACCGTCACGCGGTTAAAAAAGTT
TTTCTCGAGTTTCCTGCCGGAAAACGAGACCACAACGAAGAAACCCTTCTGACGGCAAAAAGAGAGCTGC
TCGAAGAGACCGGCTATGAAGCCAAAGACTGGAAGTTCCTGACCACAATCCATCCTGTCATTGGCTATTC
CAACGAGCACATTGATTTGTATCTGGCCAGGGACCTGACTCATCTGGAGCAGCGTCTGGATCAGGGTGAG
TTTATTGAGGTTGTCGAAGTAAAACCCGCAGACCTTATGCAGCTTGTTCTCGAGGGAAAAGTGAGCGATG
TGAAAACCCAGATCGGGGCTTTTTGGCTTGATAAATTTCTAAGAGGGGAGTGGAATTGA
