>Addgene plasmid #73142 | pET24_BD3179 | addgene partial sequence | sequence record 140470 | T7term 5'-GCTAGTTATTGCTCAGCGG-3'
GCAGCCGGATCTCAGTGGTGGTGGTGGTGGTGCTCGAGTGCGGCCGCAAGCTTGTCGACGGAGCTCGAAT
TCGGATCCTCAATTCCACTCCCCTCTTAGAAATTTATCAAGCCAAAAAGCCCCGATCTGGGTTTTCACAT
CGCTCACTTTTCCCTCGAGAACAAGCTGCATAAGGTCTGCGGGTTTTACTTCGACAACCTCAATAAACTC
ACCCTGATCCAGACGCTGCTCCAGATGAGTCAGGTCCCTGGCCAGATACAAATCAATGTGCTCGTTGGAA
TAGCCAATGACAGGATGGATTGTGGTCAGGAACTTCCAGTCTTTGGCTTCATAGCCGGTCTCTTCGAGCA
GCTCTCTTTTTGCCGTCAGAAGGGTTTCTTCGTTGTGGTCTCGTTTTCCGGCAGGAAACTCGAGAAAAAC
TTTTTTAACCGCGTGACGGTACTGATGAATCATCACCACATTCCCATTTGGCAAAAGCGGAATCATCATC
GCGGCGCCGGGATGCAGAATGTACTCACGGGTGTAGGTGCGCCCGTCGGGAGCCTGCACCTGATCCTGTT
CAATTTTGAGGTATCGTCCTTTAAAAATCTGACGCGTGGACAGCGTCTTTTCTTCCAAATGCTTCATATG
TATATCTCCTTCTTAAAGTTAAACAAAATTATTTCTAGAGGGGAATTGTTATCCGCTCACAATTCCCCTA
TAGTGAGTCGTATTAATTTCGCGGGATCGAGATCTCGATCCTCTACGCCGGACGCATCGTGGCCGGCATC
ACCGGCGCCACAGGTGCGGTTGCTGGCGCCTATATCGCCGACATCACCGATGG
