>Addgene plasmid #73142 | pET24_BD3179 | addgene partial sequence | sequence record 140813 | T7 5'-TAATACGACTCACTATAGGG-3'
ACTTTAAGAAGGAGATATACATATGAAGCATTTGGAAGAAAAGACGCTGTCCACGCGTCAGATTTTTAAA
GGACGATACCTCAAAATTGAACAGGATCAGGTGCAGGCTCCCGACGGGCGCACCTACACCCGTGAGTACA
TTCTGCATCCCGGCGCCGCGATGATGATTCCGCTTTTGCCAAATGGGAATGTGGTGATGATTCATCAGTA
CCGTCACGCGGTTAAAAAAGTTTTTCTCGAGTTTCCTGCCGGAAAACGAGACCACAACGAAGAAACCCTT
CTGACGGCAAAAAGAGAGCTGCTCGAAGAGACCGGCTATGAAGCCAAAGACTGGAAGTTCCTGACCACAA
TCCATCCTGTCATTGGCTATTCCAACGAGCACATTGATTTGTATCTGGCCAGGGACCTGACTCATCTGGA
GCAGCGTCTGGATCAGGGTGAGTTTATTGAGGTTGTCGAAGTAAAACCCGCAGACCTTATGCAGCTTGTT
CTCGAGGGAAAAGTGAGCGATGTGAAAACCCAGATCGGGGCTTTTTGGCTTGATAAATTTCTAAGAGGGG
AGTGGAATTGAGGATCCGAATTCGAGCTCCGTCGACAAGCTTGCGGCCGCACTCGAGCACCACCACCACC
ACCACTGAGATCCGGCTGCTAACAAAGCCCGAAAGGAAGCTGAGTTGGCTGCTGCCACCGCTGA
